>Addgene plasmid #140014 | pAS_4xMx PylT C41CA_FLAG_Mx PylRS YA | addgene full sequence | sequence record 297743 | Addgene NGS Result
ACTTTTATGAGGGACAGCCCCCCCCCAAAGCCCCCAGGGATGTAATTACGTCCCTCCCCCGCTAGGGGGC
AGCAGCGAGCCGCCCGGGGCTCCGCTCCGGTCCGGCGCTCCCCCCGCATCCCCGAGCCGGCAGCGTGCGG
GGACAGCCCGGGCACGGGGAAGGTGGCACGGGATCGCTTTCCTCTGAACGCTTCTCGCTGCTCTTTGAGC
CTGCAGACACCTGGGGGGATACGGGGAAAAGGCCTCCACGGCCAACTAGTAAAAACCGCACTTGTCCGAG
AGACCGGGGCGTCGAACCCCGCTTGGCTAGGTTTTAGAGACCCGCTGGTCGCCGGACCGTCCCCCGAGGT
ACCCAGGCGGCGCACAAGCTATATAAACCTGAAGGAAATCTCAACTTTACACTTAGGTCAAGTTACTTAT
CGTACTAGAGCTTCAGCAGGAAATTTAACTAAAATCTAATTTAACCAGCATAGCAAATATCATTTATTCC
CAAAATGCTAAAGTTTGAGATAAACGGACTTGATTTCCGGCTGTTTTGACACTATCCAGAATGCCTTGCA
GATGGGTGGGGCATGCTAAATACTGCAGCAAGAAAAACCGCACTTGTCCGAGAGACCGGGGCGTCGAACC
CCGCTTGGCTAGGTTTTAGAGACCCGCTGGTCGCCGGACCGTCCCCCGAGGTACCCAGGCGGCGCACAAG
CTATATAAACCTGAAGGAAATCTCAACTTTACACTTAGGTCAAGTTACTTATCGTACTAGAGCTTCAGCA
GGAAATTTAACTAAAATCTAATTTAACCAGCATAGCAAATATCATTTATTCCCAAAATGCTAAAGTTTGA
GATAAACGGACTTGATTTCCGGCTGTTTTGACACTATCCAGAATGCCTTGCAGATGGGTGGGGCATGCTA
AATACTGCAGCGATAAAAACCGCACTTGTCCGAGAGACCGGGGCGTCGAACCCCGCTTGGCTAGGTTTTA
GAGACCCGCTGGTCGCCGGACCGTCCCCCGAGGTACCCAGGCGGCGCACAAGCTATATAAACCTGAAGGA
AATCTCAACTTTACACTTAGGTCAAGTTACTTATCGTACTAGAGCTTCAGCAGGAAATTTAACTAAAATC
TAATTTAACCAGCATAGCAAATATCATTTATTCCCAAAATGCTAAAGTTTGAGATAAACGGACTTGATTT
CCGGCTGTTTTGACACTATCCAGAATGCCTTGCAGATGGGTGGGGCATGCTAAATACTGCAGCTCCAAGG
CCACTAGTGCTCTAGAAAGGATCTGCGATCGCTCCGGTGCCCGTCAGTGGGCAGAGCGCACATCGCCCAC
AGTCCCCGAGAAGTTGGGGGGAGGGGTCGGCAATTGAACGGGTGCCTAGAGAAGGTGGCGCGGGGTAAAC
TGGGAAAGTGATGTCGTGTACTGGCTCCGCCTTTTTCCCGAGGGTGGGGGAGAACCGTATATAAGTGCAG
TAGTCGCCGTGAACGTTCTTTTTCGCAACGGGTTTGCCGCCAGAACACAGCTGAAGCTTCGAGGGGCTCG
CATCTCTCCTTCACGCGCCCGCCGCCCTACCTGAGGCCGCCATCCACGCCGGTTGAGTCGCGTTCTGCCG
CCTCCCGCCTGTGGTGCCTCCTGAACTGCGTCCGCCGTCTAGGTAAGTTTAAAGCTCAGGTCGAGACCGG
GCCTTTGTCCGGCGCTCCCTTGGAGCCTACCTAGACTCAGCCGGCTCTCCACGCTTTGCCTGACCCTGCT
TGCTCAACTCTACGTCTTTGTTTCGTTTTCTGTTCTGCGCCGTTACAGATCCAAGCTGTGACCGGCGCCT
ACTCTAGAGCTAGCTCGCGACCACCATGGACTACAAGGACGACGACGACAAGACGGTAAAGTATACGGAT
GCACAGATACAGCGCCTTCGCGAATACGGCAACGGGACCTATGAGCAGAAGGTCTTCGAGGACCTCGCAT
CGAGGGATGCTGCCTTCTCCAAGGAGATGTCCGTCGCCTCTACCGACAACGAGAAGAAGATCAAGGGGAT
GATCGCCAATCCGTCCCGTCATGGATTGACCCAGCTGATGAACGACATCGCCGACGCATTGGTCGCCGAG
GGTTTCATCGAGGTCCGTACGCCCATATTCATATCGAAGGATGCGCTGGCACGTATGACCATCACCGAGG
ACAAGCCCCTTTTCAAGCAGGTCTTCTGGATCGACGAGAAAAGGGCGCTCAGGCCTATGCTGGCACCTAA
CCTTGCCTCCGTCATGAGGGACCTGAGGGACCATACGGACGGTCCGGTGAAGATCTTCGAGATGGGTTCC
TGCTTCAGGAAGGAGTCCCACAGCGGGATGCATCTGGAGGAGTTCACCATGCTGAACCTCGTGGACATGG
GTCCCCGCGGAGACGCCACGGAGGTCCTGAAGAACTACATATCGGTCGTGATGAAGGCGGCCGGTCTCCC
GGACTTCGACCTCGTACAGGAGGAGTCCGACGTATACAAGGAGACCATAGACGTGGAGATCAACGGTCAG
GAGGTCTGTTCCGCAGCCGTCGGTCCACACTATCTCGATGCGGCCCACGATGTCCACGAGCCTTGGTCCG
GAGCGGGATTCGGTCTCGAACGCCTGCTGACCATCAGGGAGAAGTACAGCACCGTGAAGAAGGGAGGAGC
CAGCATCAGCTACCTCAACGGTGCGAAGATCAACTGATGAATCGATGGATCCGCGGCCGCGCCCCTCTCC
CTCCCCCCCCCCTAACGTTACTGGCCGAAGCCGCTTGGAATAAGGCCGGTGTGCGTTTGTCTATATGTTA
TTTTCCACCATATTGCCGTCTTTTGGCAATGTGAGGGCCCGGAAACCTGGCCCTGTCTTCTTGACGAGCA
TTCCTAGGGGTCTTTCCCCTCTCGCCAAAGGAATGCAAGGTCTGTTGAATGTCGTGAAGGAAGCAGTTCC
TCTGGAAGCTTCTTGAAGACAAACAACGTCTGTAGCGACCCTTTGCAGGCAGCGGAACCCCCCACCTGGC
GACAGGTGCCTCTGCGGCCAAAAGCCACGTGTATAAGATACACCTGCAAAGGCGGCACAACCCCAGTGCC
ACGTTGTGAGTTGGATAGTTGTGGAAAGAGTCAAATGGCTCTCCTCAAGCGTATTCAACAAGGGGCTGAA
GGATGCCCAGAAGGTACCCCATTGTATGGGATCTGATCTGGGGCCTCGGTGCACATGCTTTACATGTGTT
TAGTCGAGGTTAAAAAAACGTCTAGGCCCCCCGAACCACGGGGACGTGGTTTTCCTTTGAAAAACACGAT
AATACCTCCGGAATGATTGAACAAGATGGATTGCACGCAGGTTCTCCGGCCGCTTGGGTGGAGAGGCTAT
TCGGCTATGACTGGGCACAACAGACAATCGGCTGCTCTGATGCCGCCGTGTTCCGGCTGTCAGCGCAGGG
GCGCCCGGTTCTTTTTGTCAAGACCGACCTGTCCGGTGCCCTGAATGAACTGCAGGACGAGGCAGCGCGG
CTATCGTGGCTGGCCGCGACGGGCGTTCCTTGCGCAGCTGTGCTCGACGTTGTCACTGAAGCGGGAAGGG
ACTGGCTGCTATTGGGCGAAGTGCCGGGGCAGGATCTCCTGTCATCTCACCTTGCTCCTGCCGAGAAAGT
ATCCATCATGGCTGATGCAATGCGGCGGCTGCATACGCTTGATCCGGCTACCTGCCCATTCGACCACCAA
GCGAAACATCGCATCGAGCGAGCACGTACTCGGATGGAAGCCGGTCTTGTCGATCAGGATGATCTGGACG
AAGAGCATCAGGGGCTCGCGCCAGCCGAACTGTTCGCCAGGCTCAAGGCGCGCATGCCCGACGGCGAGGA
TCTCGTCGTGACCCATGGCGATGCCTGCTTGCCGAATATCATGGTGGAAAATGGCCGCTTTTCTGGATTC
ATCGACTGTGGCCGGCTGGGTGTGGCGGACCGCTATCAGGACATAGCGTTGGCTACCCGTGATATTGCTG
AAGAGCTTGGCGGCGAATGGGCTGACCGCTTCCTCGTGCTTTACGGTATCGCCGCTCCCGATTCGCAGCG
CATCGCCTTCTATCGCCTTCTTGACGAGTTCTTCTGAGTCGACAATCAACCTCTGGATTACAAAATTTGT
GAAAGATTGACTGGTATTCTTAACTATGTTGCTCCTTTTACGCTATGTGGATACGCTGCTTTAATGCCTT
TGTATCATGCGTTAACTAAACTTGTTTATTGCAGCTTATAATGGTTACAAATAAAGCAATAGCATCACAA
ATTTCACAAATAAAGCATTTTTTTCACTGCATTCTAGTTGTGGTTTGTCCAAACTCATCAATGTATCTTA
TCATGTCTGGAATTGACTCAAATGATGTCAATTAGTCTATCAGAAGCTCATCTGGTCTCCCTTCCGGGGG
ACAAGACATCCCTGTTTAATATTTAAACAGCAGTGTTCCCAAACTGGGTTCTTATATCCCTTGCTCTGGT
CAACCAGGTTGCAGGGTTTCCTGTCCTCACAGGAACGAAGTCCCTAAAGAAACAGTGGCAGCCAGGTTTA
GCCCCGGAATTGACTGGATTCCTTTTTTAGGGCCCATTGGTATGGCTTTTTCCCCGTATCCCCCCAGGTG
TCTGCAGGCTCAAAGAGCAGCGAGAAGCGTTCAGAGGAAAGCGATCCCGTGCCACCTTCCCCGTGCCCGG
GCTGTCCCCGCACGCTGCCGGCTCGGGGATGCGGGGGGAGCGCCGGACCGGAGCGGAGCCCCGGGCGGCT
CGCTGCTGCCCCCTAGCGGGGGAGGGACGTAATTACATCCCTGGGGGCTTTGGGGGGGGGCTGTCCCTGA
TATCTATAACAAGAAAATATATATATAATAAGTTATCACGTAAGTAGAACATGAAATAACAATATAATTA
TCGTATGAGTTAAATCTTAAAAGTCACGTAAAAGATAATCATGCGTCATTTTGACTCACGCGGTCGTTAT
AGTTCAAAATCAGTGACACTTACCGCATTGACAAGCACGCCTCACGGGAGCTCCAAGCGGCGACTGAGAT
GTCCTAAATGCACAGCGACGGATTCGCGCTATTTAGAAAGAGAGAGCAATATTTCAAGAATGCATGCGTC
AATTTTACGCAGACTATCTTTCTAGGGTTAATCTAGCTGCATCAGGATCATATCGTCGGGTCTTTTTTCC
GGCTCAGTCATCGCCCAAGCTGGCGCTATCTGGGCATCGGGGAGGAAGAAGCCCGTGCCTTTTCCCGCGA
GGTTGAAGCGGCATGGAAAGAGTTTGCCGAGGATGACTGCTGCTGCATTGACGTTGAGCGAAAACGCACG
TTTACCATGATGATTCGGGAAGGTGTGGCCATGCACGCCTTTAACGGTGAACTGTTCGTTCAGGCCACCT
GGGATACCAGTTCGTCGCGGCTTTTCCGGACACAGTTCCGGATGGTCAGCCCGAAGCGCATCAGCAACCC
GAACAATACCGGCGACAGCCGGAACTGCCGTGCCGGTGTGCAGATTAATGACAGCGGTGCGGCGCTGGGA
TATTACGTCAGCGAGGACGGGTATCCTGGCTGGATGCCGCAGAAATGGACATGGATACCCCGTGAGTTAC
CCGGCGGGCGCGCTTGGCGTAATCATGGTCATAGCTGTTTCCTGTGTGAAATTGTTATCCGCTCACAATT
CCACACAACATACGAGCCGGAAGCATAAAGTGTAAAGCCTGGGGTGCCTAATGAGTGAGCTAACTCACAT
TAATTGCGTTGCGCTCACTGCCCGCTTTCCAGTCGGGAAACCTGTCGTGCCAGCTGCATTAATGAATCGG
CCAACGCGCGGGGAGAGGCGGTTTGCGTATTGGGCGCTCTTCCGCTTCCTCGCTCACTGACTCGCTGCGC
TCGGTCGTTCGGCTGCGGCGAGCGGTATCAGCTCACTCAAAGGCGGTAATACGGTTATCCACAGAATCAG
GGGATAACGCAGGAAAGAACATGTGAGCAAAAGGCCAGCAAAAGGCCAGGAACCGTAAAAAGGCCGCGTT
GCTGGCGTTTTTCCATAGGCTCCGCCCCCCTGACGAGCATCACAAAAATCGACGCTCAAGTCAGAGGTGG
CGAAACCCGACAGGACTATAAAGATACCAGGCGTTTCCCCCTGGAAGCTCCCTCGTGCGCTCTCCTGTTC
CGACCCTGCCGCTTACCGGATACCTGTCCGCCTTTCTCCCTTCGGGAAGCGTGGCGCTTTCTCATAGCTC
ACGCTGTAGGTATCTCAGTTCGGTGTAGGTCGTTCGCTCCAAGCTGGGCTGTGTGCACGAACCCCCCGTT
CAGCCCGACCGCTGCGCCTTATCCGGTAACTATCGTCTTGAGTCCAACCCGGTAAGACACGACTTATCGC
CACTGGCAGCAGCCACTGGTAACAGGATTAGCAGAGCGAGGTATGTAGGCGGTGCTACAGAGTTCTTGAA
GTGGTGGCCTAACTACGGCTACACTAGAAGAACAGTATTTGGTATCTGCGCTCTGCTGAAGCCAGTTACC
TTCGGAAAAAGAGTTGGTAGCTCTTGATCCGGCAAACAAACCACCGCTGGTAGCGGTGGTTTTTTTGTTT
GCAAGCAGCAGATTACGCGCAGAAAAAAAGGATCTCAAGAAGATCCTTTGATCTTTTCTACGGGGTCTGA
CGCTCAGTGGAACGAAAACTCACGTTAAGGGATTTTGGTCATGAGATTATCAAAAAGGATCTTCACCTAG
ATCCTTTTAAATTAAAAATGAAGTTTTAAATCAATCTAAAGTATATATGAGTAAACTTGGTCTGACAGTT
ACCAATGCTTAATCAGTGAGGCACCTATCTCAGCGATCTGTCTATTTCGTTCATCCATAGTTGCCTGACT
CCCCGTCGTGTAGATAACTACGATACGGGAGGGCTTACCATCTGGCCCCAGTGCTGCAATGATACCGCGA
GACCCACGCTCACCGGCTCCAGATTTATCAGCAATAAACCAGCCAGCCGGAAGGGCCGAGCGCAGAAGTG
GTCCTGCAACTTTATCCGCCTCCATCCAGTCTATTAATTGTTGCCGGGAAGCTAGAGTAAGTAGTTCGCC
AGTTAATAGTTTGCGCAACGTTGTTGCCATTGCTACAGGCATCGTGGTGTCACGCTCGTCGTTTGGTATG
GCTTCATTCAGCTCCGGTTCCCAACGATCAAGGCGAGTTACATGATCCCCCATGTTGTGCAAAAAAGCGG
TTAGCTCCTTCGGTCCTCCGATCGTTGTCAGAAGTAAGTTGGCCGCAGTGTTATCACTCATGGTTATGGC
AGCACTGCATAATTCTCTTACTGTCATGCCATCCGTAAGATGCTTTTCTGTGACTGGTGAGTACTCAACC
AAGTCATTCTGAGAATAGTGTATGCGGCGACCGAGTTGCTCTTGCCCGGCGTCAATACGGGATAATACCG
CGCCACATAGCAGAACTTTAAAAGTGCTCATCATTGGAAAACGTTCTTCGGGGCGAAAACTCTCAAGGAT
CTTACCGCTGTTGAGATCCAGTTCGATGTAACCCACTCGTGCACCCAACTGATCTTCAGCATCTTTTACT
TTCACCAGCGTTTCTGGGTGAGCAAAAACAGGAAGGCAAAATGCCGCAAAAAAGGGAATAAGGGCGACAC
GGAAATGTTGAATACTCATACTCTTCCTTTTTCAATATTATTGAAGCATTTATCAGGGTTATTGTCTCAT
GAGCGGATACATATTTGAATGTATTTAGAAAAATAAACAAATAGGGGTTCCGCGCACATTTCCCCGAAAA
GTGCCACCTAAATTGTAAGCGTTAATATTTTGTTAAAATTCGCGTTAAATTTTTGTTAAATCAGCTCATT
TTTTAACCAATAGGCCGAAATCGGCAAAATCCCTTATAAATCAAAAGAATAGACCGAGATAGGGT
[37 nt withheld, positions 7906-7942]
AAAGAACGTGGACTCCAACGTCAAAGG
[49 nt withheld, positions 7970-8018]
T
[91 nt withheld, positions 8020-8110]
G
[124 nt withheld, positions 8112-8235]
CCCATTCGCCATTCAGGCTGCGCAACTGTTGGGAAGGGCGATCGGTGCGGGCCTCTTCGCTATTACGCCA
GCTGGCGAAAGGGGGATGTGCTGCAAGGCGATTAAGTTGGGTAACGCCAGGGTTTTCCCAGTCACGACGT
TGTAAAACGACGGCCAGTGAGCGCGCCTCGTTCATTCACGTTTTTGAACCCGTGGAGGACGGGCAGACTC
GCGGTGCAAATGTGTTTTACAGCGTGATGGAGCAGATGAAGATGCTCGACACGCTGCAGAACACGCAGCT
AGATTAACCCTAGAAAGATAATCATATTGTGACGTACGTTAAAGATAATCATGTGTAAAATTGACGCATG
TGTTTTATCGGTCTGTATATCGAGGTTTATTTATTAATTTGAATAGATATTAAGTTTTATTATATTTACA
CTTACATACTAATAATAAATTCAACAAACAATTTATTTATGTTTATTTATTTATTAAAAAAAACAAAAAC
TCAAAATTTCTTCTATAAAGTAACAAA
Features (pLannotate 1.2.2; 19 found; start..end, strand, type, name):
   1309..1520    +  promoter       EF-1α core promoter: core promoter for human elongation factor EF-1α
   1533..1801    +  LTR            5' LTR (truncated): truncated 5' long terminal repeat (LTR) from human T-cell leukemia virus (HTLV) type 1
   1852..1872    +  CDS            FLAG (fragment): FLAG® epitope tag, followed by an enterokinase cleavage site
   2722..3294    +  misc_feature   IRES: internal ribosome entry site (IRES) of the encephalomyocarditis virus (EMCV)
   3303..4097    +  CDS            NeoR/KanR: aminoglycoside phosphotransferase from Tn5; aph(3')-II (or nptII); confers resistance to neomycin, kanamycin, and G418 (Geneticin®)
   4104..4210    +  misc_feature   WPRE (fragment): woodchuck hepatitis virus posttranscriptional regulatory element
   4219..4340    +  polyA_signal   SV40 poly(A) signal: SV40 polyadenylation signal
   4358..4450    +  ncRNA          G-CSF SLDE: Accession: RF00183 - G-CSF factor stem-loop destabilising element (SLDE)
   5147..5614    +  CDS            B (fragment): PORTL_LAMBD - Experimental evidence at protein level: Swiss-Prot protein existence level 1. Forms the portal vertex of the capsid (PubMed:6228056, PubMed:6232391). This portal plays critical roles in head assembly, genome packaging, neck/tail attachment, and genome ejection (Probable). The portal protein multimerizes as a single ring-shaped homododecamer arranged around a central channel (PubMed:6232391). Binds to the terminase subunits to form the packaging machine (PubMed:7799432). From Escherichia phage lambda (Bacteriophage lambda).
   5652..5668    -  protein_bind   lac operator: The lac repressor binds to the lac operator to inhibit transcription in E. coli. This inhibition can be relieved by adding lactose or isopropyl-β-D-thiogalactopyranoside (IPTG). lac repressor encoded by lacI
   5676..5706    -  promoter       lac promoter: promoter for the E. coli lac operon
   5721..5742    -  protein_bind   CAP binding site: CAP binding activates transcription in the presence of cAMP. E. coli catabolite activator protein
   5755..5847    -  CDS            lacI (fragment): lac repressor; lacI; The lac repressor binds to the lac operator to inhibit transcription in E. coli. This inhibition can be relieved by adding lactose or isopropyl-β-D-thiogalactopyranoside (IPTG).
   6030..6618    -  rep_origin     ori: high-copy-number ColE1/pMB1/pBR322/pUC origin of replication
   6789..7649    -  CDS            AmpR: β-lactamase; bla; confers resistance to ampicillin, carbenicillin, and related antibiotics
   7650..7754    -  promoter       AmpR promoter: bla
   7807..8235    -  rep_origin     f1 ori (sequence partly withheld): f1 bacteriophage origin of replication; arrow indicates direction of (+) strand synthesis
   8240..8395    -  CDS            lacZα (fragment): LacZα fragment of β-galactosidase; lacZ fragment
   8397..8516    +  CDS            B (fragment): PORTL_LAMBD - Experimental evidence at protein level: Swiss-Prot protein existence level 1. Forms the portal vertex of the capsid (PubMed:6228056, PubMed:6232391). This portal plays critical roles in head assembly, genome packaging, neck/tail attachment, and genome ejection (Probable). The portal protein multimerizes as a single ring-shaped homododecamer arranged around a central channel (PubMed:6232391). Binds to the terminase subunits to form the packaging machine (PubMed:7799432). From Escherichia phage lambda (Bacteriophage lambda).
