[The description below was written by a language model from this plasmid's Addgene catalogue record and pLannotate feature annotations shown in this document.]
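Description:
pAS_4xMx PylT C41CA_FLAG_Mx PylRS YA is an 8.75 kb mammalian expression plasmid on the pAS backbone. It supplies both halves of a pyrrolysyl tRNA/aminoacyl-tRNA synthetase pair from the archaeon Methanomethylophilus alvus Mx1201 for amber (UAG) stop codon suppression in mammalian cells. In bacteria it replicates from a high-copy ColE1/pUC-type origin and is selected with ampicillin through β-lactamase. An f1 origin and remnants of lac/lacZα cloning-vector sequence are also annotated.

The protein-coding payload is the Mx1201 PylRS "YA" variant, an 885 bp insert carrying the Y126A and Y197F substitutions with an N-terminal FLAG tag. It is driven by an EF1 promoter, annotated as the EF-1α core promoter followed by a truncated HTLV-1 5' LTR segment, a common composite arrangement that boosts expression. Downstream, an EMCV IRES links the synthetase to a NeoR/KanR gene, so one bicistronic transcript yields both the enzyme and G418 resistance. A WPRE fragment and an SV40 polyadenylation signal follow.

The second component is four tandem copies of the Mx1201 PylT C41CA tRNA variant, which the catalogue's alternative insert name places under human 7SK (h7SK) promoters. Neither this cassette nor the synthetase coding sequence itself was picked up by the automated annotation. The piggyBac transposon ends implied by the stated purpose are likewise not annotated. The short hits to lambda portal protein B probably mark stuffer or misassigned sequence.

According to the record, the plasmid can be used by transient transfection or by stable piggyBac-mediated genomic integration with G418 selection. The associated publication title concerns mutually orthogonal pyrrolysyl tRNA/synthetase pairs in mammalian cells.
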