Addgene plasmid #140014: pAS_4xMx PylT C41CA_FLAG_Mx PylRS YA
Purpose: Plasmid with 4xMx PylT C41CA cassette and MX1201 PylRS for amber suppression; for transient or stable piggyBac-mediated integration
Depositing lab: Simon Elsaesser. Depositing organization: Karolinska Institutet. Publication: Methanomethylophilus alvus Mx1201 provides basis for mutual orthogonal pyrrolysyl tRNA/aminoacyl-tRNA synthetase pairs in mammalian cells. Meineke B, Heimgartner J, Lafranchi L, Elsasser SJ. ACS Chem Biol. 2018 Sep 27. doi: 10.1021/acschembio.8b00571. PubMed 30260624.
Backbone
  Vector backbone: pAS
  Vector type: Mammalian Expression
  Selectable markers: Neomycin (select with G418)
Growth in bacteria
  Bacterial resistance: Ampicillin, 100 μg/mL
  Growth temperature: 37°C
  Growth strain: NEB Stable
  Copy number: High Copy
Gene/Insert
  Gene/Insert name: Mx1201 PylRS YA (alt name: 4xh7SK-Mx1201 PylT C41CA cassette)
  Species: Methanomethylophilus alvus Mx1201
  Insert size (bp): 885
  Mutation: Y126A, Y197F
  Entrez Gene: MMALV_RS05520 (a.k.a. MMALV_RS05520, MMALV_11280)
  Promoter: EF1
  Tag / fusion protein: FLAG (N terminal on insert)
  Cloning method: Ligation Independent Cloning
Terms and licenses: Academic/Nonprofit Terms; Industry Terms: Not Available to Industry
How to cite: pAS_4xMx PylT C41CA_FLAG_Mx PylRS YA was a gift from Simon Elsaesser (Addgene plasmid # 140014 ; http://n2t.net/addgene:140014 ; RRID:Addgene_140014)
