>Addgene plasmid #140014 | pAS_4xMx PylT C41CA_FLAG_Mx PylRS YA | depositor partial sequence | sequence record 271076 | EF1 promoter and Mx PylRS AF
TCCGGCGCTCCCTTGGAGCCTACCTAGACTCAGCCGGCTCTCCACGCTTTGCCTGACCCTGCTTGCTCAA
CTCTACGTCTTTGTTTCGTTTTCTGTTCTGCGCCGTTACAGATCCAAGCTGTGACCGGCGCCTACTCTAG
AGCTAGCTCGCGACCACCATGGACTACAAGGACGACGACGACAAGACGGTAAAGTATACGGATGCACAGA
TACAGCGCCTTCGCGAATACGGCAACGGGACCTATGAGCAGAAGGTCTTCGAGGACCTCGCATCGAGGGA
TGCTGCCTTCTCCAAGGAGATGTCCGTCGCCTCTACCGACAACGAGAAGAAGATCAAGGGGATGATCGCC
AATCCGTCCCGTCATGGATTGACCCAGCTGATGAACGACATCGCCGACGCATTGGTCGCCGAGGGTTTCA
TCGAGGTCCGTACGCCCATATTCATATCGAAGGATGCGCTGGCACGTATGACCATCACCGAGGACAAGCC
CCTTTTCAAGCAGGTCTTCTGGATCGACGAGAAAAGGGCGCTCAGGCCTATGCTGGCACCTAACCTTGCC
TCCGTCATGAGGGACCTGAGGGACCATACGGACGGTCCGGTGAAGATCTTCGAGATGGGTTCCTGCTTCA
GGAAGGAGTCCCACAGCGGGATGCATCTGGAGGAGTTCACCATGCTGAACCTCGTGGACATGGGTCCCCG
CGGAGACGCCACGGAGGTCCTGAAGAACTACATATCGGTCGTGATGAAGGCGGCCGGTCTCCCGGA
