>Addgene plasmid #140014 | pAS_4xMx PylT C41CA_FLAG_Mx PylRS YA | depositor partial sequence | sequence record 271077 | Mx PylT C41CA cassette
TTTCTAGAGCACTAGTGGCCTTGGAGCTGCAGTATTTAGCATGCCCCACCCATCTGCAAGGCATTCTGGA
TAGTGTCAAAACAGCCGGAAATCAAGTCCGTTTATCTCAAACTTTAGCATTTTGGGAATAAATGATATTT
GCTATGCTGGTTAAATTAGATTTTAGTTAAATTTCCTGCTGAAGCTCTAGTACGATAAGTAACTTGACCT
AAGTGTAAAGTTGAGATTTCCTTCAGGTTTATATAGCTTGTGCGCCGCCTGGGTACCTCGGGGGACGGTC
CGGCGACCAGCGGGTCTCTAAAACCTAGCCAAGCGGGGTTCGACGCCCCGGTCTCTCGGACAAGTGCGGT
TTTTATCGCTGCAGTATTTAGCATGCCCCACCCATCTGCAAGGCATTCTGGATAGTGTCAAAACAGCCGG
AAATCAAGTCCGTTTATCTCAAACTTTAGCATTTTGGGAATAAATGATATTTGCTATGCTGGTTAAATTA
GATTTTAGTTAAATTTCCTGCTGAAGCTCTAGTACGATAAGTAACTTGACCTAAGTGTAAAGTTGAGATT
TCCTTCAGGTTTATATAGCTTGTGCGCCGCCTGGGTACCTCGGGGGACGGTCCGGCGACCAGCGGGTCTC
TAAAACCTAGCCAAGCGGGGTTCGACGCCCCGGTCTCTCGGACAAGTGCGGTTTTTCTTGCTGCAGTATT
TAGCATGCCCCACCCATCTGCAAGGCATTCTGGATAGTGTCAAAACAGCCGGAAATCAAGTCCGTTTATC
TCAAACTTTAGCATTTTGGGAATAAATGATATTTGCTATGCTGGTTAAATTAGATTTTAGTTAAATTTCC
TGCTGAAGCTCTAGTACGATAAGTAACTTGACCTAAGTGTAAAGTTGAGATTTCCTTCAGGTTTATATAG
CTTGTGCGCCGCCTGGGTACCTCGGGGGACGGTCCGGCGACCAGC
